Addgene plasmid #164226: pSCrhaB2plus
Purpose: (Empty Backbone) Broad-range bacterial expression vector with modified rhamnose-inducible promoter. Harbours enhanced rhaS binding site and encodes T7 gene10 stem loop in mRNA for enhanced expression.
Depositing lab: Silvia Cardona. Depositing organization: University of Manitoba. Publication: Improved dynamic range of a rhamnose-inducible promoter for gene expression in Burkholderia. Hogan AM, Jeffers KR, Palacios A, Cardona ST. Appl Environ Microbiol. 2021 Jun 30:AEM0064721. doi: 10.1128/AEM.00647-21. PubMed 34190606.
Backbone
  Vector backbone: pSCrhaB2
  Backbone manufacturer: Miguel Valvano and Silvia Cardona (Addgene plasmid # 113634)
  Backbone size (bp): 7518
  Modifications to backbone: Upstream of PrhaBAD, exchanged rhaI2 site for rhaI1 (resulting in two rhaI1 sites). Downstream of PrhaBAD, added T7 gene 10 stem loop as 5' extension of mRNA.
  Vector type: Bacterial Expression
  Promoter: Rhamnose-inducible
Growth in bacteria
  Bacterial resistance: Trimethoprim, 50 μg/mL
  Growth temperature: 37°C
  Growth strain: DH5alpha
  Copy number: Low Copy
Gene/Insert
  Sequencing primers: 3′ pBAD reverse
Resource information
  A portion of this plasmid was derived from a plasmid made by: Miguel Valvano and Silvia Cardona at Western University. This plasmid is derived from pSCrhaB2 (Addgene plasmid #113634).
Terms and licenses: Academic/Nonprofit Terms; Industry Terms: Not Available to Industry
Depositor comments: This plasmid is derived from pSCrhaB2 (Addgene plasmid #113634). Reference for pSCrhaB2: Cardona ST, Valvano MA. Plasmid. 2005 Nov;54(3):219-28. doi: 10.1016/j.plasmid.2005.03.004
How to cite: pSCrhaB2plus was a gift from Silvia Cardona (Addgene plasmid # 164226 ; http://n2t.net/addgene:164226 ; RRID:Addgene_164226)
