[The description below was written by a language model from this plasmid's Addgene catalogue record and pLannotate feature annotations shown in this document.]
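Description:
pSCrhaB2plus is an empty broad-host-range bacterial expression backbone derived from pSCrhaB2, carrying an improved L-rhamnose-inducible promoter system. It replicates through the pBBR1 oriV and its cognate pBBR1 Rep protein, originally from a Bordetella bronchiseptica plasmid, which allows maintenance at low copy in E. coli and in a wide range of other Gram-negative species. The associated publication concerns Burkholderia. Selection is by trimethoprim, conferred by a plasmid-type dihydrofolate reductase gene (dhfrIIb) that sits downstream of a class 1 integron Pc promoter. The sequenced record is 7,543 nt, slightly larger than the listed parental backbone size.

The regulatory module consists of the E. coli rhaS and rhaR activator genes. RhaR drives rhaSR expression in the presence of rhamnose, and RhaS then activates the rhaBAD promoter. According to the catalogue entry, two changes distinguish this version from its parent. The rhaI2 half-site upstream of PrhaBAD was replaced with a second rhaI1 site to strengthen RhaS binding, and a T7 gene 10 stem-loop was added as a 5' extension of the transcript to enhance expression. Neither PrhaBAD nor the stem-loop is annotated in the feature table, but they presumably lie between rhaS and the oppositely oriented pUC-type multiple cloning site fragment. That cloning site is followed by a 5S rRNA segment and the rrnB T1 and T2 terminators.

The remaining annotations are partial tetracycline, kanamycin and chloramphenicol resistance fragments, a Tn903 remnant and a cat promoter. These appear to be non-functional leftovers from earlier construction steps. The vector is intended for cloning a gene of interest for tightly regulated, rhamnose-titratable expression with improved dynamic range.
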