Features (pLannotate 1.2.2; 18 found; start..end, strand, type, name):
      1..772     +  rep_origin     pBBR1 oriV: replication origin of the broad-host-range plasmid pBBR1 from Bordetella bronchiseptica; requires the pBBR1 Rep protein for replication
    773..1435    +  CDS            pBBR1 Rep: replication protein for the broad-host-range plasmid pBBR1 from Bordetella bronchiseptica
   1496..1565    +  CDS            TcR (fragment): tetracycline efflux protein; tet; confers resistance to tetracycline
   1901..1928    -  terminator     rrnB T2 terminator: transcription terminator T2 from the E. coli rrnB gene
   2020..2106    -  terminator     rrnB T1 terminator: Escherichia coli rrnB; transcription terminator T1 from the E. coli rrnB gene
   2108..2223    -  ncRNA          5S rRNA: Accession: RF00001 - 5S ribosomal RNA
   2309..2353    -  misc_feature   MCS (fragment): pUC18/19 multiple cloning site
   2673..3509    +  CDS            rhaS: positive regulator of the rhaB promoter; E. coli rhaS; activated by L-rhamnose
   3583..4431    +  CDS            rhaR: transcriptional activator of rhaR and rhaS; E. coli rhaR; needed for rhamnose-dependent activation of the rhaB promoter
   4460..4488    +  promoter       Pc promoter: intI1 (promoter lies within the coding sequence); class 1 integron promoter
   4664..4730    +  ncRNA          AAC AAD leader (fragment): Accession: RF02912 - putative aminoglycoside riboswitch / attI site
   4814..5050    +  CDS            TpR: E. coli plasmid-associated dihydrofolate reductase; dhfrIIb from plasmid R388; confers resistance to trimethoprim
   5068..5155    -  CDS            TcR (fragment): tetracycline efflux protein; tet; confers resistance to tetracycline
   5165..5184    +  promoter       tet promoter (fragment): E. coli promoter for tetracycline efflux protein gene
   5362..5508    -  CDS            TRA2_ECOLX (fragment): Protein predicted: Swiss-Prot protein existence level 4. Required for transposition of transposon Tn903. From Escherichia coli.
   5649..5914    -  CDS            KanR (fragment): aminoglycoside phosphotransferase; aph(3')-Ia; confers resistance to kanamycin
   5914..6048    -  CDS            CmR (fragment): chloramphenicol acetyltransferase; cat; confers resistance to chloramphenicol
   6049..6151    -  promoter       cat promoter: promoter of the E. coli cat gene encoding chloramphenicol acetyltransferase
>Addgene plasmid #164226 | pSCrhaB2plus | addgene full sequence | sequence record 325696 | Addgene NGS Result
GCGGCCACCGGCTGGCTCGCTTCGCTCGGCCCGTGGACAACCCTGCTGGACAAGCTGATGGACAGGCTGC
GCCTGCCCACGAGCTTGACCACAGGGATTGCCCACCGGCTACCCAGCCTTCGACCACATACCCACCGGCT
CCAACTGCGCGGCCTGCGGCCTTGCCCCATCAATTTTTTTAATTTTCTCTGGGGAAAAGCCTCCGGCCTG
CGGCCTGCGCGCTTCGCTTGCCGGTTGGACACCAAGTGGAAGGCGGGTCAAGGCTCGCGCAGCGACCGCG
CAGCGGCTTGGCCTTGACGCGCCTGGAACGACCCAAGCCTATGCGAGTGGGGGCAGTCGAAGGGCGAAGC
CCGCCCGCCTGCCCCCCGAGCCTCACGGCGGCGAGTGCGGGGGTTCCAAGGGGGCAGCGCCACCTTGGGC
AAGGCCGAAGGCCGCGCAGTCGATCAACAAGCCCCGGAGGGGCCACTTTTTGCCGGAGGGGGAGCCGCGC
CGAAGGCGTGGGGGAACCCCGCAGGGGTGCCCTTCTTTGGGCACCAAAGAACTAGATATAGGGCGAAATG
CGAAAGACTTAAAAATCAACAACTTAAAAAAGGGGGGTACGCAACAGCTCATTGCGGCACCCCCCGCAAT
AGCTCATTGCGTAGGTTAAAGAAAATCTGTAATTGACTGCCACTTTTACGCAACGCATAATTGTTGTCGC
GCTGCCGAAAAGTTGCAGCTGATTGCGCATGGTGCCGCAACCGTGCGGCACCCCTACCGCATGGAGATAA
GCATGGCCACGCAGTCCAGAGAAATCGGCATTCAAGCCAAGAACAAGCCCGGTCACTGGGTGCAAACGGA
ACGCAAAGCGCATGAGGCGTGGGCCGGGCTTATTGCGAGGAAACCCACGGCGGCAATGCTGCTGCATCAC
CTCGTGGCGCAGATGGGCCACCAGAACGCCGTGGTGGTCAGCCAGAAGACACTTTCCAAGCTCATCGGAC
GTTCTTTGCGGACGGTCCAATACGCAGTCAAGGACTTGGTGGCCGAGCGCTGGATCTCCGTCGTGAAGCT
CAACGGCCCCGGCACCGTGTCGGCCTACGTGGTCAATGACCGCGTGGCGTGGGGCCAGCCCCGCGACCAG
TTGCGCCTGTCGGTGTTCAGTGCCGCCGTGGTGGTTGATCACGACGACCAGGACGAATCGCTGTTGGGGC
ATGGCGACCTGCGCCGCATCCCGACCCTGTATCCGGGCGAGCAGCAACTACCGACCGGCCCCGGCGAGGA
GCCGCCCAGCCAGCCCGGCATTCCGGGCATGGAACCAGACCTGCCAGCCTTGACCGAAACGGAGGAATGG
GAACGGCGCGGGCAGCAGCGCCTGCCGATGCCCGATGAGCCGTGTTTTCTGGACGATGGCGAGCCGTTGG
AGCCGCCGACACGGGTCACGCTGCCGCGCCGGTAGCACTTGGGTTGCGCAGCAACCCGTAAGTGCGCTGT
TCCAGACTATCGGCTGTAGCCGCCTCGCCGCCCTATACCTTGTCTGCCTCCCCGCGTTGCGTCGCGGTGC
ATGGAGCCGGGCCACCTCGACCTGAATGGAAGCCGGCGGCACCTCGCTAACGGATTCACCGTTTTTATCA
GGCTCTGGGAGGCAGAATAAATGATCATATCGTCAATTATTACCTCCACGGGGAGAGCCTGAGCAAACTG
GCCTCAGGCATTTGAGAAGCACACGGTCACACTGCTTCCGGTAGTCAATAAACCGGTAAACCAGCAATAG
ACATAAGCGGCTATTTAACGACCCTGCCCTGAACCGACGACCGGGTCGAATTTGCTTTCGAATTTCTGCC
ATTCATCCGCTTATTATCACTTATTCAGGCGTAGCACCAGGCGTTTAAGTCGACCAATAACAAGAGTTTG
TAGAAACGCAAAAAGGCCATCCGTCAGGATGGCCTTCTGCTTAATTTGATGCCTGGCAGTTTATGGCGGG
CGTCCTGCCCGCCACCCTCCGGGCCGTTGCTTCGCAACGTTCAAATCCGCTCCCGGCGGATTTGTCCTAC
TCAGGAGAGCGTTCACCGACAAACAACAGATAAAACGAAAGGCCCAGTCTTTCGACTGAGCCTTTCGTTT
TATTTGATGCCTGGCAGTTCCCTACTCTCGCATGGGGAGACCCCACACTACCATCGGCGCTACGGCGTTT
CACTTCTGAGTTCGGCATGGGGTCAGGTGGGACCACCGCGCTACTGCCGCCAGGCAAATTCTGTTTTATC
AGACCGCTTCTGCGTTCTGATTTAATCTGTATCAGGCTGAAAATCTTCTCTCATCCGCCAAAACAGCCAA
GCTTGCATGCCTGCAGGTCGACTCTAGAGGATCCCCGGGTACCATGGCATATGTGATCCTGCTGAATTTC
ACTAGAGGGAAACCGTTGTGGTCTCCCTTACGACCAGTCTAAAAAGCGCCTGAATTCGCGACCTTTCCCT
GGTTGCCAGGAAAATGGGCCATTGGCAACCAGGGAAAGATGAACGTGATGATGTTCACAATTTGCTGAAT
TGTGGTGATGTGATGCTCACCGCATTTCCTGAAAATTCACGCTGTATCTTGAAAAATCGACGTTTTTTAC
GTGGTTTTCCGTCGAAAATTTAAGGTAAGAACCTGACCTCGTGATTACTATTTCGCCGTGTTGACGACAT
CAGGAGGCCAGTATGACCGTATTACATAGTGTGGATTTTTTTCCGTCTGGTAACGCGTCCGTGGCGATAG
AACCCCGGCTCCCGCAGGCGGATTTTCCTGAACATCATCATGATTTTCATGAAATTGTGATTGTCGAACA
TGGCACGGGTATTCATGTGTTTAATGGGCAGCCCTATACCATCACCGGTGGCACGGTCTGTTTCGTACGC
GATCATGATCGGCATCTGTATGAACATACCGATAATCTGTGTCTGACCAATGTGCTGTATCGCTCGCCGG
ATCGATTTCAGTTTCTCGCCGGGCTGAATCAGTTGCTGCCACAAGAGCTGGATGGGCAGTATCCGTCTCA
CTGGCGCGTTAACCACAGCGTATTGCAGCAGGTGCGACAGCTGGTTGCACAGATGGAACAGCAGGAAGGG
GAAAATGATTTACCCTCGACCGCCAGTCGCGAGATCTTGTTTATGCAATTACTGCTCTTGCTGCGTAAAA
GCAGTTTGCAGGAGAACCTGGAAAACAGCGCATCACGTCTCAACTTGCTTCTGGCCTGGCTGGAGGACCA
TTTTGCCGATGAGGTGAATTGGGATGCCGTGGCGGATCAATTTTCTCTTTCACTGCGTACGCTACATCGG
CAGCTTAAGCAGCAAACGGGACTGACGCCTCAGCGATACCTGAACCGCCTGCGACTGATGAAAGCCCGAC
ATCTGCTACGCCACAGCGAGGCCAGCGTTACTGACATCGCCTATCGCTGTGGATTCAGCGACAGTAACCA
CTTTTCGACGCTTTTTCGCCGAGAGTTTAACTGGTCACCGCGTGATATTCGCCAGGGACGGGATGGCTTT
CTGCAATAACGCGAATCTTCTCAACGTATTTGTACGCCATATTGCGAATAATCAACTTCGTTCTCTGGCC
GAGGTAGCCACGGTGGCGCATCAGTTAAAACTTCTCAAAGATGATTTTTTTGCCAGCGACCAGCAGGCAG
TCGCTGTGGCTGACCGTTATCCGCAAGATGTCTTTGCTGAACATACACATGATTTTTGTGAGCTGGTGAT
TGTCTGGCGCGGTAATGGCCTGCATGTACTCAACGATCGCCCTTATCGCATTACCCGTGGCGATCTCTTT
TACATTCATGCTGACGATAAACACTCCTACGCTTCCGTTAACGATCTGGTTTTGCAGAATATTATTTATT
GCCCGGAGCGTCTGAAGCTGAATCTTGACTGGCAGGGGGCGATTCCGGGATTTAACGCCAGCGCAGGGCA
ACCACACTGGCGCTTAGGTAGCATGGGGATGGCGCAGGCGCGGCAGGTTATCGGTCAGCTTGAGCATGAA
AGTAGTCAGCATGTGCCGTTTGCTAACGAAATGGCTGAGTTGCTGTTCGGGCAGTTGGTGATGTTGCTGA
ATCGCCATCGTTACACCAGTGATTCGTTGCCGCCAACATCCAGCGAAACGTTGCTGGATAAGCTGATTAC
CCGGCTGGCGGCTAGCCTGAAAAGTCCCTTTGCGCTGGATAAATTTTGTGATGAGGCATCGTGCAGTGAG
CGCGTTTTGCGTCAGCAATTTCGCCAGCAGACTGGAATGACCATCAATCAATATCTGCGACAGGTCAGAG
TGTGTCATGCGCAATATCTTCTCCAGCATAGCCGCCTGTTAATCAGTGATATTTCGACCGAATGTGGCTT
TGAAGATAGTAACTATTTTTCGGTGGTGTTTACCCGGGAAACCGGGATGACGCCCAGCCAGTGGCGTCAT
CTCAATTCGCAGAAAGATTAAATGCATCGATGAGCTCGCACGAACCCAGTTGACATAAGCCTGTTCGGTT
CGTAAACTGTAATGCAAGTAGCGTATGCGCTCACGCAACTGGTCCAGAACCTTGACCGAACGCAGCGGTG
GTAACGGCGCAGTGGCGGTTTTCATGGCTTGTTATGACTGTTTTTTTGTACAGTCTATGCCTCGGGCATC
CAAGCAGCAAGCGCGTTACGCCGTGGGTCGATGTTTGATGTTATGGAGCAGCAACGATGTTACGCAGCAG
GGCAGTCGCCCTAAAACAAAGTTAGGCAGCCGTTGTGCTGGTGCTTTCTGATAGTTGTTGTGGGGTAGGC
AGTCAGAGCTCGATTTGCTTGTCGCCATAATAGATTCACAAGAAGGATTCGACATGGGTCAAAGTAGCGA
TGAAGCCAACGCTCCCGTTGCAGGGCAGTTTGCGCTTCCCCTGAGTGCCACCTTTGGCTTAGGGGATCGC
GTACGCAAGAAATCTGGTGCCGCTTGGCAGGGTCAAGTCGTCGGTTGGTATTGCACAAAACTTACTCCTG
AAGGCTATGCGGTCGAGTCCGAATCCCACCCAGGCTCAGTGCAAATTTATCCTGTGGCTGCACTTGAACG
TGTGGCCTAAGCGATATCTTAGGATCTCCCATCGGTGATGTCGGCGATATAGGCGCCAGCAACCGCACCT
GTGGCGCCGGTGATGCCGGCCACGATGCGTCCGGCGTAGAGGATCTGCTCATGTTTGACAGCTTATCATC
GATTTCGTTCCACTGAGCGTCAGACCCCGTAGACCACTCACTACAGCAGAGCCATTTAAACAACATCCCC
TCCCCCTTTCCACCGCGTCAGACGCCCGTAGCAGCCCGCTACGGGCTTTTTCATGCCCTGCCCTAGCGTC
CAAGCCTCACGGCCGCGCTCGGCCTCTCTGGCGGCCTTCTGGCGCTGAGGTCTGCCTCGTGAAGAAGGTG
TTGCTGACTCATACCAGGCCTGAATCGCCCCATCATCCAGCCAGAAAGTGAGGGAGCCACGGTTGATGAG
AGCTTTGTTGTAGGTGGACCAGTTGGTGATTTTGAACTTTTGCTTTGCCACGGAACGGTCTGCGTTGTCG
GGAAGATGCGTGATCTGATCCTTCAACTCAGCAAAAGTTCGATTTATTCAACAAAGCCGCCGTCCCGTCA
AGTCAGCGTAATGCTCTGCCAGTGTTACAACCAATTAACCAATTCTGATTAGAAAAACTCATCGAGCATC
AAATGAAACTGCAATTTATTCATATCAGGATTATCAATACCATATTTTTGAAAAAGCCGTTTCTGTAATG
AAGGAGAAAACTCACCGAGGCAGTTCCATAGGATGGCAAGATCCTGGTATCGGTCTGCGATTCCGACTCG
TCCAACATCAATACAACCTATTAATTTCCCCTCGTCAAAAATAAGGTTATCAAGTGAGAAATCACCATGA
GTGACGACTGAATCCGGTGAGAATGGCAAAAGCTAAAAAGGCCGTAATATCCAGCTGAACGGTCTGGTTA
TAGGTACATTGAGCAACTGACTGAAATGCCTCAAAATGTTCTTTACGATGCCATTGGGATATATCAACGG
TGGTATATCCAGTGATTTTTTTCTCCATTTTAGCTTCCTTAGCTCCTGAAAATCTCGATAACTCAAAAAA
TACGCCCGGTAGTGATCTTATTTCATTATGGTGAAAGTTGGAACCTCTTACGTGCCGATCAACGTCTCAT
TTTCGCCAAAAGTTGGCCCAGGGCTTCCCGGTATCAACAGGGACACCAGGATTTATTTATTCTGCGAAGT
GATCTTCCGTCACAGGTATTTATTCGAAGACGAAAGGGCCTCGTGATACGCCTATTTTTATAGGTTAATG
TCATGATAATAATGGTTTCTTAGACGTCAGGTGGCACTTTTCGGGGAAATGTGCGCGCCCGCGTTCCTGC
TGGCGCTGGGCCTGTTTCTGGCGCTGGACTTCCCGCTGTTCCGTCAGCAGCTTTTCGCCCACGGCCTTGA
TGATCGCGGCGGCCTTGGCCTGCATATCCCGATTCAACGGCCCCAGGGCGTCCAGAACGGGCTTCAGGCG
CTCCCGAAGGTCTCGGGCCGTCTCTTGGGCTTGATCGGCCTTCTTGCGCATCTCACGCGCTCCTGCGGCG
GCCTGTAGGGCAGGCTCATACCCCTGCCGAACCGCTTTTGTCAGCCGGTCGGCCACGGCTTCCGGCGTCT
CAACGCGCTTTGAGATTCCCAGCTTTTCGGCCAATCCCTGCGGTGCATAGGCGCGTGGCTCGACCGCTTG
CGGGCTGATGGTGACGTGGCCCACTGGTGGCCGCTCCAGGGCCTCGTAGAACGCCTGAATGCGCGTGTGA
CGTGCCTTGCTGCCCTCGATGCCCCGTTGCAGCCCTAGATCGGCCACAGCGGCCGCAAACGTGGTCTGGT
CGCGGGTCATCTGCGCTTTGTTGCCGATGAACTCCTTGGCCGACAGCCTGCCGTCCTGCGTCAGCGGCAC
CACGAACGCGGTCATGTGCGGGCTGGTTTCGTCACGGTGGATGCTGGCCGTCACGATGCGATCCGCCCCG
TACTTGTCCGCCAGCCACTTGTGCGCCTTCTCGAAGAACGCCGCCTGCTGTTCTTGGCTGGCCGACTTCC
ACCATTCCGGGCTGGCCGTCATGACGTACTCGACCGCCAACACAGCGTCCTTGCGCCGCTTCTCTGGCAG
CAACTCGCGCAGTCGGCCCATCGCTTCATCGGTGCTGCTGGCCGCCCAGTGCTCGTTCTCTGGCGTCCTG
CTGGCGTCAGCGTTGGGCGTCTCGCGCTCGCGGTAGGCGTGCTTGAGACTGGCCGCCACGTTGCCCATTT
TCGCCAGCTTCTTGCATCGCATGATCGCGTATGCCGCCATGCCTGCCCCTCCCTTTTGGTGTCCAACCGG
CTCGACGGGGGCAGCGCAAGGCGGTGCCTCCGGCGGGCCACTCAATGCTTGAGTATACTCACTAGACTTT
GCTTCGCAAAGTCGTGACCGCCTACGGCGGCTGCGGCGCCCTACGGGCTTGCTCTCCGGGCTTCGCCCTG
CGCGGTCGCTGCGCTCCCTTGCCAGCCCGTGGATATGTGGACGATGGCCGCGA
